>Addgene plasmid #19462 | pcDNA5/FRT/TO SSA1 | depositor full sequence | sequence record 9098 | Author sequence
GACGGATCGGGAGATCTCCCGATCCCCTATGGTGCACTCTCAGTACAATCTGCTCTGATGCCGCATAGTT
AAGCCAGTATCTGCTCCCTGCTTGTGTGTTGGAGGTCGCTGAGTAGTGCGCGAGCAAAATTTAAGCTACA
ACAAGGCAAGGCTTGACCGACAATTGCATGAAGAATCTGCTTAGGGTTAGGCGTTTTGCGCTGCTTCGCG
ATGTACGGGCCAGATATACGCGTTGACATTGATTATTGACTAGTTATTAATAGTAATCAATTACGGGGTC
ATTAGTTCATAGCCCATATATGGAGTTCCGCGTTACATAACTTACGGTAAATGGCCCGCCTGGCTGACCG
CCCAACGACCCCCGCCCATTGACGTCAATAATGACGTATGTTCCCATAGTAACGCCAATAGGGACTTTCC
ATTGACGTCAATGGGTGGAGTATTTACGGTAAACTGCCCACTTGGCAGTACATCAAGTGTATCATATGCC
AAGTACGCCCCCTATTGACGTCAATGACGGTAAATGGCCCGCCTGGCATTATGCCCAGTACATGACCTTA
TGGGACTTTCCTACTTGGCAGTACATCTACGTATTAGTCATCGCTATTACCATGGTGATGCGGTTTTGGC
AGTACATCAATGGGCGTGGATAGCGGTTTGACTCACGGGGATTTCCAAGTCTCCACCCCATTGACGTCAA
TGGGAGTTTGTTTTGGCACCAAAATCAACGGGACTTTCCAAAATGTCGTAACAACTCCGCCCCATTGACG
CAAATGGGCGGTAGGCGTGTACGGTGGGAGGTCTATATAAGCAGAGCTCTCCCTATCAGTGATAGAGATC
TCCCTATCAGTGATAGAGATCGTCGACGAGCTCGTTTAGTGAACCGTCAGATCGCCTGGAGACGCCATCC
ACGCTGTTTTGACCTCCATAGAAGACACCGGGACCGATCCAGCCTCCGGACTCTAGCGTTTAAACTTAAG
CTTGGTACCGAGCTCGGATCCACCATGTCAAAAGCTGTCGGTATTGATTTAGGTACAACATACTCGTGTG
TTGCTCACTTTGCTAATGATCGTGTGGACATTATTGCCAACGATCAAGGTAACAGAACCACTCCATCTTT
TGTCGCTTTCACTGACACTGAAAGATTGATTGGTGATGCTGCTAAGAATCAAGCTGCTATGAATCCTTCG
AATACCGTTTTCGACGCTAAGCGTTTGATCGGTAGAAACTTCAACGACCCAGAAGTGCAGGCTGACATGA
AGCACTTCCCATTCAAGTTGATCGATGTTGACGGTAAGCCTCAAATTCAAGTTGAATTTAAGGGTGAAAC
CAAGAACTTTACCCCAGAACAAATCTCCTCCATGGTCTTGGGTAAGATGAAGGAAACTGCCGAATCTTAC
TTGGGAGCCAAGGTCAATGACGCTGTCGTCACTGTCCCAGCTTACTTCAACGATTCTCAAAGACAAGCTA
CCAAGGATGCTGGTACCATTGCTGGTTTGAATGTCTTGCGTATTATTAACGAACCTACCGCCGCTGCCAT
TGCTTACGGTTTGGACAAGAAGGGTAAGGAAGAACACGTCTTGATTTTCGACTTGGGTGGTGGTACTTTC
GATGTCTCTTTGTTGTTCATTGAAGACGGTATCTTTGAAGTTAAGGCCACCGCTGGTGACACCCATTTGG
GTGGTGAAGATTTTGACAACAGATTGGTCAACCACTTCATCCAAGAATTCAAGAGAAAGAACAAGAAGGA
CTTGTCTACCAACCAAAGAGCTTTGAGAAGATTAAGAACCGCTTGTGAAAGAGCCAAGAGAACTTTGTCT
TCCTCCGCTCAAACTTCCGTTGAAATTGACTCTTTGTTCGAAGGTATCGATTTCTACACTTCCATCACCA
GAGCCAGATTCGAAGAATTGTGTGCTGACTTGTTCAGATCTACTTTGGACCCAGTTGAAAAGGTCTTGAG
AGATGCTAAATTGGACAAATCTCAAGTCGATGAAATTGTCTTGGTCGGTGGTTCTACCAGAATTCCAAAG
GTCCAAAAATTGGTCACTGACTACTTCAACGGTAAGGAACCAAACAGATCTATCAACCCAGATGAAGCTG
TTGCTTACGGTGCTGCTGTTCAAGCTGCTATTTTGACTGGTGACGAATCTTCCAAGACTCAAGATCTATT
GTTGTTGGATGTCGCTCCATTATCCTTGGGTATTGAAACTGCTGGTGGTGTCATGACCAAGTTGATTCCA
AGAAACTCTACCATTTCAACAAAGAAGTTCGAGATCTTTTCCACTTATGCTGATAACCAACCAGGTGTCT
TGATTCAAGTCTTTGAAGGTGAAAGAGCCAAGACTAAGGACAACAACTTGTTGGGTAAGTTCGAATTGAG
TGGTATTCCACCAGCTCCAAGAGGTGTCCCACAAATTGAAGTCACTTTCGATGTCGACTCTAACGGTATT
TTGAATGTTTCCGCCGTCGAAAAGGGTACTGGTAAGTCTAACAAGATCACTATTACCAACGACAAGGGTA
GATTGTCCAAGGAAGATATCGAAAAGATGGTTGCTGAAGCCGAAAAATTCAAGGAAGAAGATGAAAAGGA
ATCTCAAAGAATTGCTTCCAAGAACCAATTGGAATCCATTGCTTACTCTTTGAAGAACACCATTTCTGAA
GCTGGTGACAAATTGGAACAAGCTGACAAGGACACCGTCACCAAGAAGGCTGAAGAGACTATTTCTTGGT
TAGACAGCAACACCACTGCCAGCAAGGAAGAATTCGATGACAAGTTGAAGGAGTTGCAAGACATTGCCAA
CCCAATCATGTCTAAGTTGTACCAAGCTGGTGGTGCTCCAGGTGGCGCTGCAGGTGGTGCTCCAGGCGGT
TTCCCAGGTGGTGCTCCTCCAGCTCCAGAGGCTGAAGGTCCAACCGTTGAAGAAGTTGATTAAGCGGCCG
CTCGAGTCTAGAGGGCCCGTTTAAACCCGCTGATCAGCCTCGACTGTGCCTTCTAGTTGCCAGCCATCTG
TTGTTTGCCCCTCCCCCGTGCCTTCCTTGACCCTGGAAGGTGCCACTCCCACTGTCCTTTCCTAATAAAA
TGAGGAAATTGCATCGCATTGTCTGAGTAGGTGTCATTCTATTCTGGGGGGTGGGGTGGGGCAGGACAGC
AAGGGGGAGGATTGGGAAGACAATAGCAGGCATGCTGGGGATGCGGTGGGCTCTATGGCTTCTGAGGCGG
AAAGAACCAGCTGGGGCTCTAGGGGGTATCCCC
[124 nt withheld, positions 3254-3377]
C
[91 nt withheld, positions 3379-3469]
AGGGTGATGGTTCACGTACCTAGAAGTTCCTATTCCGAAGTTCCTATTCTCTAGAAAGTATAGGAACTTC
CTTGGCCAAAAAGCCTGAACTCACCGCGACGTCTGTCGAGAAGTTTCTGATCGAAAAGTTCGACAGCGTC
TCCGACCTGATGCAGCTCTCGGAGGGCGAAGAATCTCGTGCTTTCAGCTTCGATGTAGGAGGGCGTGGAT
ATGTCCTGCGGGTAAATAGCTGCGCCGATGGTTTCTACAAAGATCGTTATGTTTATCGGCACTTTGCATC
GGCCGCGCTCCCGATTCCGGAAGTGCTTGACATTGGGGAATTCAGCGAGAGCCTGACCTATTGCATCTCC
CGCCGTGCACAGGGTGTCACGTTGCAAGACCTGCCTGAAACCGAACTGCCCGCTGTTCTGCAGCCGGTCG
CGGAGGCCATGGATGCGATCGCTGCGGCCGATCTTAGCCAGACGAGCGGGTTCGGCCCATTCGGACCGCA
AGGAATCGGTCAATACACTACATGGCGTGATTTCATATGCGCGATTGCTGATCCCCATGTGTATCACTGG
CAAACTGTGATGGACGACACCGTCAGTGCGTCCGTCGCGCAGGCTCTCGATGAGCTGATGCTTTGGGCCG
AGGACTGCCCCGAAGTCCGGCACCTCGTGCACGCGGATTTCGGCTCCAACAATGTCCTGACGGACAATGG
CCGCATAACAGCGGTCATTGACTGGAGCGAGGCGATGTTCGGGGATTCCCAATACGAGGTCGCCAACATC
TTCTTCTGGAGGCCGTGGTTGGCTTGTATGGAGCAGCAGACGCGCTACTTCGAGCGGAGGCATCCGGAGC
TTGCAGGATCGCCGCGGCTCCGGGCGTATATGCTCCGCATTGGTCTTGACCAACTCTATCAGAGCTTGGT
TGACGGCAATTTCGATGATGCAGCTTGGGCGCAGGGTCGATGCGACGCAATCGTCCGATCCGGAGCCGGG
ACTGTCGGGCGTACACAAATCGCCCGCAGAAGCGCGGCCGTCTGGACCGATGGCTGTGTAGAAGTACTCG
CCGATAGTGGAAACCGACGCCCCAGCACTCGTCCGAGGGCAAAGGAATAGCACGTACTACGAGATTTCGA
TTCCACCGCCGCCTTCTATGAAAGGTTGGGCTTCGGAATCGTTTTCCGGGACGCCGGCTGGATGATCCTC
CAGCGCGGGGATCTCATGCTGGAGTTCTTCGCCCACCCCAACTTGTTTATTGCAGCTTATAATGGTTACA
AATAAAGCAATAGCATCACAAATTTCACAAATAAAGCATTTTTTTCACTGCATTCTAGTTGTGGTTTGTC
CAAACTCATCAATGTATCTTATCATGTCTGTATACCGTCGACCTCTAGCTAGAGCTTGGCGTAATCATGG
TCATAGCTGTTTCCTGTGTGAAATTGTTATCCGCTCACAATTCCACACAACATACGAGCCGGAAGCATAA
AGTGTAAAGCCTGGGGTGCCTAATGAGTGAGCTAACTCACATTAATTGCGTTGCGCTCACTGCCCGCTTT
CCAGTCGGGAAACCTGTCGTGCCAGCTGCATTAATGAATCGGCCAACGCGCGGGGAGAGGCGGTTTGCGT
ATTGGGCGCTCTTCCGCTTCCTCGCTCACTGACTCGCTGCGCTCGGTCGTTCGGCTGCGGCGAGCGGTAT
CAGCTCACTCAAAGGCGGTAATACGGTTATCCACAGAATCAGGGGATAACGCAGGAAAGAACATGTGAGC
AAAAGGCCAGCAAAAGGCCAGGAACCGTAAAAAGGCCGCGTTGCTGGCGTTTTTCCATAGGCTCCGCCCC
CCTGACGAGCATCACAAAAATCGACGCTCAAGTCAGAGGTGGCGAAACCCGACAGGACTATAAAGATACC
AGGCGTTTCCCCCTGGAAGCTCCCTCGTGCGCTCTCCTGTTCCGACCCTGCCGCTTACCGGATACCTGTC
CGCCTTTCTCCCTTCGGGAAGCGTGGCGCTTTCTCATAGCTCACGCTGTAGGTATCTCAGTTCGGTGTAG
GTCGTTCGCTCCAAGCTGGGCTGTGTGCACGAACCCCCCGTTCAGCCCGACCGCTGCGCCTTATCCGGTA
ACTATCGTCTTGAGTCCAACCCGGTAAGACACGACTTATCGCCACTGGCAGCAGCCACTGGTAACAGGAT
TAGCAGAGCGAGGTATGTAGGCGGTGCTACAGAGTTCTTGAAGTGGTGGCCTAACTACGGCTACACTAGA
AGAACAGTATTTGGTATCTGCGCTCTGCTGAAGCCAGTTACCTTCGGAAAAAGAGTTGGTAGCTCTTGAT
CCGGCAAACAAACCACCGCTGGTAGCGGTGGTTTTTTTGTTTGCAAGCAGCAGATTACGCGCAGAAAAAA
AGGATCTCAAGAAGATCCTTTGATCTTTTCTACGGGGTCTGACGCTCAGTGGAACGAAAACTCACGTTAA
GGGATTTTGGTCATGAGATTATCAAAAAGGATCTTCACCTAGATCCTTTTAAATTAAAAATGAAGTTTTA
AATCAATCTAAAGTATATATGAGTAAACTTGGTCTGACAGTTACCAATGCTTAATCAGTGAGGCACCTAT
CTCAGCGATCTGTCTATTTCGTTCATCCATAGTTGCCTGACTCCCCGTCGTGTAGATAACTACGATACGG
GAGGGCTTACCATCTGGCCCCAGTGCTGCAATGATACCGCGAGACCCACGCTCACCGGCTCCAGATTTAT
CAGCAATAAACCAGCCAGCCGGAAGGGCCGAGCGCAGAAGTGGTCCTGCAACTTTATCCGCCTCCATCCA
GTCTATTAATTGTTGCCGGGAAGCTAGAGTAAGTAGTTCGCCAGTTAATAGTTTGCGCAACGTTGTTGCC
ATTGCTACAGGCATCGTGGTGTCACGCTCGTCGTTTGGTATGGCTTCATTCAGCTCCGGTTCCCAACGAT
CAAGGCGAGTTACATGATCCCCCATGTTGTGCAAAAAAGCGGTTAGCTCCTTCGGTCCTCCGATCGTTGT
CAGAAGTAAGTTGGCCGCAGTGTTATCACTCATGGTTATGGCAGCACTGCATAATTCTCTTACTGTCATG
CCATCCGTAAGATGCTTTTCTGTGACTGGTGAGTACTCAACCAAGTCATTCTGAGAATAGTGTATGCGGC
GACCGAGTTGCTCTTGCCCGGCGTCAATACGGGATAATACCGCGCCACATAGCAGAACTTTAAAAGTGCT
CATCATTGGAAAACGTTCTTCGGGGCGAAAACTCTCAAGGATCTTACCGCTGTTGAGATCCAGTTCGATG
TAACCCACTCGTGCACCCAACTGATCTTCAGCATCTTTTACTTTCACCAGCGTTTCTGGGTGAGCAAAAA
CAGGAAGGCAAAATGCCGCAAAAAAGGGAATAAGGGCGACACGGAAATGTTGAATACTCATACTCTTCCT
TTTTCAATATTATTGAAGCATTTATCAGGGTTATTGTCTCATGAGCGGATACATATTTGAATGTATTTAG
AAAAATAAACAAATAGGGGTTCCGCGCACATTTCCCCGAAAAGTGCCACCTGACGTC
Features (pLannotate 1.2.2; 21 found; start..end, strand, type, name):
     28..80      -  misc_feature   bom (fragment): basis of mobility region from pBR322
    235..614     +  enhancer       CMV enhancer: human cytomegalovirus immediate early enhancer
    615..818     +  promoter       CMV promoter: human cytomegalovirus (CMV) immediate early promoter
    820..839     +  promoter       PLtetO-1 promoter (fragment): modified phage lambda PL promoter with tet operator sites (Lutz and Bujard, 1997)
    841..860     +  promoter       PLtetO-1 promoter (fragment): modified phage lambda PL promoter with tet operator sites (Lutz and Bujard, 1997)
    868..901     +  promoter       TRE3GV promoter (fragment): 3rd-generation Tet-responsive promoter that can be activated by binding of Tet-On® 3G, optimized for retroviral and lentiviral vectors
   1005..2930    +  CDS            SSA1: HSP71_YEAST - Experimental evidence at protein level: Swiss-Prot protein existence level 1. May play a role in the transport of polypeptides both across the mitochondrial membranes and into the endoplasmic reticulum. A functional difference between SSA1 and SSA2 proteins is expected. SSA1 can participate in the ATP-dependent disassembly of clathrin-coated vesicles. From Saccharomyces cerevisiae (strain ATCC 204508 / S288c) (Baker's yeast).
   2984..3208    +  polyA_signal   bGH poly(A) signal: bovine growth hormone polyadenylation signal
   3212..3233    +  promoter       SV40 promoter (fragment): SV40 enhancer and early promoter
   3254..3487    +  rep_origin     f1 ori (fragment) (sequence partly withheld): f1 bacteriophage origin of replication; arrow indicates direction of (+) strand synthesis
   3492..3539    +  protein_bind   FRT: FLP-mediated recombination occurs in the 8-bp core sequence TCTAGAAA (Turan and Bode, 2011). FLP recombinase from the Saccharomyces cerevisiae 2μ plasmid
   3547..4569    +  CDS            HygR: aminoglycoside phosphotransferase from E. coli; aph(4)-Ia; confers resistance to hygromycin
   4579..4704    +  CDS            ble (fragment): BLE_KLEPN - Experimental evidence at protein level: Swiss-Prot protein existence level 1. Binding protein with a strong affinity to the bleomycin family of antibiotics. Binds to CL990; an antimitotic-antibiotic compound. From Klebsiella pneumoniae.
   4699..4820    +  polyA_signal   SV40 poly(A) signal: SV40 polyadenylation signal
   4893..4909    -  protein_bind   lac operator: The lac repressor binds to the lac operator to inhibit transcription in E. coli. This inhibition can be relieved by adding lactose or isopropyl-β-D-thiogalactopyranoside (IPTG). lac repressor encoded by lacI
   4917..4947    -  promoter       lac promoter: promoter for the E. coli lac operon
   4962..4983    -  protein_bind   CAP binding site: CAP binding activates transcription in the presence of cAMP. E. coli catabolite activator protein
   4996..5088    -  CDS            lacI (fragment): lac repressor; lacI; The lac repressor binds to the lac operator to inhibit transcription in E. coli. This inhibition can be relieved by adding lactose or isopropyl-β-D-thiogalactopyranoside (IPTG).
   5271..5859    -  rep_origin     ori: high-copy-number ColE1/pMB1/pBR322/pUC origin of replication
   6030..6890    -  CDS            AmpR: β-lactamase; bla; confers resistance to ampicillin, carbenicillin, and related antibiotics
   6891..6995    -  promoter       AmpR promoter: bla
