[The description below was written by a language model from this plasmid's Addgene catalogue record and pLannotate feature annotations shown in this document.]
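Description:
pcDNA5/FRT/TO SSA1 is a mammalian expression plasmid built on the commercial pcDNA5/FRT/TO backbone and carrying the budding yeast SSA1 gene, a cytosolic HSP70-family chaperone, cloned between BamHI and NotI sites that both remain intact. In E. coli it replicates from a high-copy ColE1/pUC-type origin and is selected with ampicillin through a bla cassette. The annotation also picks up short remnants typical of this backbone (lac promoter/operator region, partial f1 ori, bom, and lacI and ble fragments), which have no evident role in the construct's function.

The SSA1 open reading frame sits downstream of the human CMV immediate-early enhancer and promoter. Two short tet operator matches follow the promoter directly; the annotation software labels them as PLtetO-1 and TRE fragments. This arrangement makes transcription repressible by the Tet repressor and inducible with tetracycline or doxycycline in cells that express that repressor. In cells lacking it, the promoter would be expected to act constitutively. Transcripts are terminated by the bovine growth hormone polyadenylation signal, and no epitope tag or reporter is annotated on the insert.

Downstream, an FRT site directly precedes a hygromycin resistance coding sequence with an SV40 poly(A) signal, with no full promoter annotated upstream of it. This design lets FLP recombinase integrate the plasmid at a genomic FRT site in a suitable host line, where hygromycin resistance is gained on correct insertion, yielding isogenic, inducible stable lines.

The plasmid belongs to a chaperone expression library centred on the human HSPH/HSPA/DNAJ families. The depositor's general disclaimer about amplification from pooled human reference RNA and possible polymorphisms is written for the human clones. The record does not state separately how the yeast insert was obtained. Clones were sequence-verified only for presence of the correct gene.
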