Addgene plasmid #19462: pcDNA5/FRT/TO SSA1
Depositing lab: Harm Kampinga. Depositing organization: University Medical Center Groningen. Publication: Computational analysis of the human HSPH/HSPA/DNAJ family and cloning of a human HSPH/HSPA/DNAJ expression library. Hageman J, Kampinga HH. Cell Stress Chaperones. 2009 Jan;14(1):1-21. doi: 10.1007/s12192-008-0060-2. Epub 2008 Aug 7. PubMed 18686016.
Backbone
  Vector backbone: pcDNA5/FRT/TO
  Backbone manufacturer: Invitrogen
  Backbone size w/o insert (bp): 5137
  Vector type: Mammalian Expression
  Selectable markers: Hygromycin
Growth in bacteria
  Bacterial resistance: Ampicillin, 100 μg/mL
  Growth temperature: 37°C
  Growth strain: DH5alpha
  Copy number: High Copy
Gene/Insert
  Gene/Insert name: SSA1
  Species: S. cerevisiae (budding yeast)
  Insert size (bp): 1916
  Entrez Gene: SSA1 (a.k.a. YAL005C, YG100)
  Cloning method: Restriction Enzyme; 5′ cloning site BamHI (not destroyed); 3′ cloning site NotI (not destroyed)
  Sequencing primers: 5′ LNCX; 3′ BGH-rev
Terms and licenses: Academic/Nonprofit Terms; Industry Terms: Not Available to Industry
Depositor comments: Family: HSP70 Disclaimer: For cloning the various HSP genes, the Stratagene reference RNA for cDNA synthesis was used and genes were amplified from this mixture that originates from 10 different cell lines from different somatic origin and ultimately coming from 10 different individuals. This strategy was used to maximize the chance for the presence of individual HSP transcripts. Users must be aware that this mixture thus represents 20 complete haploid genomes, meaning that for each individual gene there might be polymorphisms that could potentially have functional consequences. The library was sequence verified only for the presence of the correct gene.
How to cite: pcDNA5/FRT/TO SSA1 was a gift from Harm Kampinga (Addgene plasmid # 19462 ; http://n2t.net/addgene:19462 ; RRID:Addgene_19462)
