>Addgene plasmid #19462 | pcDNA5/FRT/TO SSA1 | addgene partial sequence | sequence record 25239 | 19462 with LNCX
CTGTTTTGACCTCCATAGAAGANACCGGGACCGATCCAGCCTCCGGACTCTAGCGTTTAAACTTAAGCTT
GGTACCGAGCTCGGATCCACCATGTCAAAAGCTGTCGGTATTGATTTAGGTACAACATACTCGTGTGTTG
CTCACTTTGCTAATGATCGTGTGGACATTATTGCCAACGACCAAGGTAACAGAACCACTCCATCTTTTGT
CGCTTTCACTGACACTGAAAGATTGATTGGTGATGCTGCTAAGAATCAAGCTGCTATGAATCCTTCGAAT
ACCGTTTTCGACGCTAAGCGTTTGATCGGTAGAAACTTCAACGACCCAGAAGTGCAGGGTGATATGAAGC
ACTTCCCATTCAAGTTGATCGATGTTGACGGTAAGCCACAAATTCAAGTTGAATTTAAGGGTGAAACCAA
GAACTTTACCCCAGAACAAATCTCCTCCATGGTCTTGGGTAAGATGAAGGAAACTGCCGAATCTTACTTG
GGTGCCAAGGTCAATGACGCTGTCGTCACTGTCCCAGCTTACTTCAACGATTCTCAAAGACAAGCTACCA
AGGATGCTGGTACCATTGCTGGTTTGAATGTCTTGCGTATTATTAACGAACCTACCGCCGCTGCCATTGC
TTACGGTTTGGACAAGAAGGGTAAGGAAGAACACGTCTTGATTTTCGACTTGGGTGGTGGTACTTTCGAT
GTCTCTTTGTTGT
